>Addgene plasmid #105206 | pLN599 (pFuGW-hUbCp-hSTE1) | addgene full sequence | sequence record 201285 | Addgene NGS Result
GTAGGAGGCTTGGTAGGTTTAAGAATAGTTTTTGCTGTACTTTCTATAGTGAATAGAGTTAGGCAGGGAT
ATTCACCATTATCGTTTCAGACCCACCTCCCAACCCCGAGGGGACCCGACAGGCCCGAAGGAATAGAAGA
AGAAGGTGGAGAGAGAGACAGAGACAGATCCATTCGATTAGTGAACGGATCGGCACTGCGTGCGCCAATT
CTGCAGACAAATGGCAGTATTCATCCACAATTTTAAAAGAAAAGGGGGGATTGGGGGGTACAGTGCAGGG
GAAAGAATAGTAGACATAATAGCAACAGACATACAAACTAAAGAATTACAAAAACAAATTACAAAAATTC
AAAATTTTCGGGTTTATTACAGGGACAGCAGAGATCCAGTTTGGTTAATTAACCCGTGTCGGCTCCAGAT
CTGGCCTCCGCGCCGGGTTTTGGCGCCTCCCGCGGGCGCCCCCCTCCTCACGGCGAGCGCTGCCACGTCA
GACGAAGGGCGCAGCGAGCGTCCTGATCCTTCCGCCCGGACGCTCAGGACAGCGGCCCGCTGCTCATAAG
ACTCGGCCTTAGAACCCCAGTATCAGCAGAAGGACATTTTAGGACGGGACTTGGGTGACTCTAGGGCACT
GGTTTTCTTTCCAGAGAGCGGAACAGGCGAGGAAAAGTAGTCCCTTCTCGGCGATTCTGCGGAGGGATCT
CCGTGGGGCGGTGAACGCCGATGATTATATAAGGACGCGCCGGGTGTGGCACAGCTAGTTCCGTCGCAGC
CGGGATTTGGGTCGCGGTTCTTGTTTGTGGATCGCTGTGATCGTCACTTGGTGAGTAGCGGGCTGCTGGG
CTGGCCGGGGCTTTCGTGGCCGCCGGGCCGCTCGGTGGGACGGAAGCGTGTGGAGAGACCGCCAAGGGCT
GTAGTCTGGGTCCGCGAGCAAGGTTGCCCTGAACTGGGGGTTGGGGGGAGCGCAGCAAAATGGCGGCTGT
TCCCGAGTCTTGAATGGAAGACGCTTGTGAGGCGGGCTGTGAGGTCGTTGAAACAAGGTGGGGGGCATGG
TGGGCGGCAAGAACCCAAGGTCTTGAGGCCTTCGCTAATGCGGGAAAGCTCTTATTCGGGTGAGATGGGC
TGGGGCACCATCTGGGGACCCTGACGTGAAGTTTGTCACTGACTGGAGAACTCGGTTTGTCGTCTGTTGC
GGGGGCGGCAGTTATGGCGGTGCCGTTGGGCAGTGCACCCGTACCTTTGGGAGCGCGCGCCCTCGTCGTG
TCGTGACGTCACCCGTTCTGTTGGCTTATAATGCAGGGTGGGGCCACCTGCCGGTAGGTGTGCGGTAGGC
TTTTCTCCGTCGCAGGACGCAGGGTTCGGGCCTAGGGTAGGCTCTCCTGAATCGACAGGCGCCGGACCTC
TGGTGAGGGGAGGGATAAGTGAGGCGTCAGTTTCTTTGGTCGGTTTTATGTACCTATCTTCTTAAGTAGC
TGAAGCTCCGGTTTTGAACTATGCGCTCGGGGTTGGCGAGTGTGTTTTGTGAAGTTTTTTAGGCACCTTT
TGAAATGTAATCATTTGGGTCAATATGTAATTTTCAGTGTTAGACTAGTAAATTGTCCGCTAAATTCTGG
CCGTTTTTGGCTTTTTTGTTAGACAGTGCGATCTAAGTAAGCTTGGCATTCCGGTACTGTTGGTAAAGCC
GCCACCATGCGGCTCTGCATCCCGCAGGTGCTGTTGGCCTTGTTCCTTTCCATGCTGACAGGGCCGGGAG
AAGGCAGCTACCCTTACGATGTACCTGATTACGCCGGCGGCGGAGGCTCACAAGTGCAGCTTCAGCAGAG
CGGCGCTGAGCTGGCCCGGCCCGGGGCCTCTGTGAAAATGAGCTGCAAGGCTTCCGGTTACACCTTTACA
AGGTACACAATGCACTGGGTGAAGCAGCGGCCAGGGCAGGGGCTCGAGTGGATCGGCTACATAAACCCAT
CTCGGGGATATACAAACTACAATCAAAAGTTCAAAGACAAGGCCACACTGACAACGGACAAGTCAAGCAG
CACAGCTTACATGCAACTGAGCTCTCTGACATCCGAGGATAGCGCCGTTTACTATTGCGCCAGATACTAT
GATGACCACTATTGCTTGGACTACTGGGGACAGGGAACAACCCTCACAGTTAGCTCCGGCGGGGGGGGCA
GTGGAGGTGGAGGATCTGGGGGCGGCGGTAGTCAGATCGTCCTCACACAGTCTCCGGCCATAATGTCCGC
CTCCCCCGGAGAGAAGGTTACTATGACATGTTCCGCATCTTCCTCTGTGTCATATATGAATTGGTACCAG
CAGAAGAGTGGCACCTCTCCTAAACGCTGGATTTACGATACCTCTAAACTGGCGTCCGGGGTGCCTGCAC
ATTTCCGCGGATCCGGCTCCGGTACGAGTTATTCACTCACAATATCTGGAATGGAGGCCGAAGATGCCGC
TACTTACTACTGCCAACAATGGTCAAGCAACCCCTTCACTTTCGGGAGCGGGACAAAGCTGGAGATCAAC
CACCATCATCATCACCATCATGCAGGTATGGCCTCCTCTGGGTATGTCCTCCAGGCGGAGCTCTCCCCCT
CAACTGAGAACTCAAGTCAGCTGGACTTCGAAGATGTATGGAATTCTTCCTATGGTGTGAATGATTCCTT
CCCAGATGGAGACTATGATGCCAACCTGGAAGCAGCTGCCCCCTGCCACTCCTGTAACCTGCTGGATGAC
TCTGCACTGCCCTTCTTCATCCTCACCAGTGTCCTGGGTATCCTAGCTAGCAGCACTGTCCTCTTCATGC
TTTTCAGACCTCTCTTCCGCTGGCAGCTCTGCCCTGGCTGGCCTGTCCTGGCACAGCTGGCTGTGGGCAG
TGCCCTCTTCAGCATTGTGGTGCCCGTCTTGGCCCCAGGGCTAGGTAGCACTCGCAGCTCTGCCCTGTGT
AGCCTGGGCTACTGTGTCTGGTATGGCTCAGCCTTTGCCCAGGCTTTGCTGCTAGGGTGCCATGCCTCCC
TGGGCCACAGACTGGGTGCAGGCCAGGTCCCAGGCCTCACCCTGGGGCTCACTGTGGGAATTTGGGGAGT
GGCTGCCCTACTGACACTGCCTGTCACCCTGGCCAGTGGTGCTTCTGGTGGACTCTGCACCCTGATATAC
AGCACGGAGCTGAAGGCTTTGCAGGCCACACACACTGTAGCCTGTCTTGCCATCTTTGTCTTGTTGCCAT
TGGGTTTGTTTGGAGCCAAGGGGCTGAAGAAGGCATTGGGTATGGGGCCAGGCCCCTGGATGAATATCCT
GTGGGCCTGGTTTATTTTCTGGTGGCCTCATGGGGTGGTTCTAGGACTGGATTTCCTGGTGAGGTCCAAG
CTGTTGCTGTTGTCAACATGTCTGGCCCAGCAGGCTCTGGACCTGCTGCTGAACCTGGCAGAAGCCCTGG
CAATTTTGCACTGTGTGGCTACGCCCCTGCTCCTCGCCCTATTCTGCCACCAGGCCACCCGCACCCTCTT
GCCCTCTCTGCCCCTCCCTGAAGGATGGTCTTCTCATCTGGACACCCTTGGAAGCAAATCCTAACCCGAT
ATCAAGCTTATCGATAATCAACCTCTGGATTACAAAATTTGTGAAAGATTGACTGGTATTCTTAACTATG
TTGCTCCTTTTACGCTATGTGGATACGCTGCTTTAATGCCTTTGTATCATGCTATTGCTTCCCGTATGGC
TTTCATTTTCTCCTCCTTGTATAAATCCTGGTTGCTGTCTCTTTATGAGGAGTTGTGGCCCGTTGTCAGG
CAACGTGGCGTGGTGTGCACTGTGTTTGCTGACGCAACCCCCACTGGTTGGGGCATTGCCACCACCTGTC
AGCTCCTTTCCGGGACTTTCGCTTTCCCCCTCCCTATTGCCACGGCGGAACTCATCGCCGCCTGCCTTGC
CCGCTGCTGGACAGGGGCTCGGCTGTTGGGCACTGACAATTCCGTGGTGTTGTCGGGGAAATCATCGTCC
TTTCCTTGGCTGCTCGCCTGTGTTGCCACCTGGATTCTGCGCGGGACGTCCTTCTGCTACGTCCCTTCGG
CCCTCAATCCAGCGGACCTTCCTTCCCGCGGCCTGCTGCCGGCTCTGCGGCCTCTTCCGCGTCTTCGCCT
TCGCCCTCAGACGAGTCGGATCTCCCTTTGGGCCGCCTCCCCGCATCGATACCGTCGACCTCGAGACCTA
GAAAAACATGGAGCAATCACAAGTAGCAATACAGCAGCTACCAATGCTGATTGTGCCTGGCTAGAAGCAC
AAGAGGAGGAGGAGGTGGGTTTTCCAGTCACACCTCAGGTACCTTTAAGACCAATGACTTACAAGGCAGC
TGTAGATCTTAGCCACTTTTTAAAAGAAAAGGGGGGACTGGAAGGGCTAATTCACTCCCAACGAAGACAA
GATATCCTTGATCTGTGGATCTACCACACACAAGGCTACTTCCCTGATTGGCAGAACTACACACCAGGGC
CAGGGATCAGATATCCACTGACCTTTGGATGGTGCTACAAGCTAGTACCAGTTGAGCAAGAGAAGGTAGA
AGAAGCCAATGAAGGAGAGAACACCCGCTTGTTACACCCTGTGAGCCTGCATGGGATGGATGACCCGGAG
AGAGAAGTATTAGAGTGGAGGTTTGACAGCCGCCTAGCATTTCATCACATGGCCCGAGAGCTGCATCCGG
ACTGTACTGGGTCTCTCTGGTTAGACCAGATCTGAGCCTGGGAGCTCTCTGGCTAACTAGGGAACCCACT
GCTTAAGCCTCAATAAAGCTTGCCTTGAGTGCTTCAAGTAGTGTGTGCCCGTCTGTTGTGTGACTCTGGT
AACTAGAGATCCCTCAGACCCTTTTAGTCAGTGTGGAAAATCTCTAGCAGGGCCCGTTTAAACCCGCTGA
TCAGCCTCGACTGTGCCTTCTAGTTGCCAGCCATCTGTTGTTTGCCCCTCCCCCGTGCCTTCCTTGACCC
TGGAAGGTGCCACTCCCACTGTCCTTTCCTAATAAAATGAGGAAATTGCATCGCATTGTCTGAGTAGGTG
TCATTCTATTCTGGGGGGTGGGGTGGGGCAGGACAGCAAGGGGGAGGATTGGGAAGACAATAGCAGGCAT
GCTGGGGATGCGGTGGGCTCTATGGCTTCTGAGGCGGAAAGAACCAGCTGGGGCTCTAGGGGGTATCCCC
[124 nt withheld, positions 5181-5304]
C
[91 nt withheld, positions 5306-5396]
A
[49 nt withheld, positions 5398-5446]
CCTTTGACGTTGGAGTCCACGTTCTTT
[37 nt withheld, positions 5474-5510]
ACCCTATCTCGGTCTATTCTTTTGATTTATAAGGGATTTTGCCGATTTCGGCCTATTGGTTAAAAAATGA
GCTGATTTAACAAAAATTTAACGCGAATTAATTCTGTGGAATGTGTGTCAGTTAGGGTGTGGAAAGTCCC
CAGGCTCCCCAGCAGGCAGAAGTATGCAAAGCATGCATCTCAATTAGTCAGCAACCAGGTGTGGAAAGTC
CCCAGGCTCCCCAGCAGGCAGAAGTATGCAAAGCATGCATCTCAATTAGTCAGCAACCATAGTCCCGCCC
CTAACTCCGCCCATCCCGCCCCTAACTCCGCCCAGTTCCGCCCATTCTCCGCCCCATGGCTGACTAATTT
TTTTTATTTATGCAGAGGCCGAGGCCGCCTCTGCCTCTGAGCTATTCCAGAAGTAGTGAGGAGGCTTTTT
TGGAGGCCTAGGCTTTTGCAAAAAGCTCCCGGGAGCTTGTATATCCATTTTCGGATCTGATCAGCACGTG
TTGACAATTAATCATCGGCATAGTATATCGGCATAGTATAATACGACAAGGTGAGGAACTAAACCATGGC
CAAGTTGACCAGTGCCGTTCCGGTGCTCACCGCGCGCGACGTCGCCGGAGCGGTCGAGTTCTGGACCGAC
CGGCTCGGGTTCTCCCGGGACTTCGTGGAGGACGACTTCGCCGGTGTGGTCCGGGACGACGTGACCCTGT
TCATCAGCGCGGTCCAGGACCAGGTGGTGCCGGACAACACCCTGGCCTGGGTGTGGGTGCGCGGCCTGGA
CGAGCTGTACGCCGAGTGGTCGGAGGTCGTGTCCACGAACTTCCGGGACGCCTCCGGGCCGGCCATGACC
GAGATCGGCGAGCAGCCGTGGGGGCGGGAGTTCGCCCTGCGCGACCCGGCCGGCAACTGCGTGCACTTCG
TGGCCGAGGAGCAGGACTGACACGTGCTACGAGATTTCGATTCCACCGCCGCCTTCTATGAAAGGTTGGG
CTTCGGAATCGTTTTCCGGGACGCCGGCTGGATGATCCTCCAGCGCGGGGATCTCATGCTGGAGTTCTTC
GCCCACCCCAACTTGTTTATTGCAGCTTATAATGGTTACAAATAAAGCAATAGCATCACAAATTTCACAA
ATAAAGCATTTTTTTCACTGCATTCTAGTTGTGGTTTGTCCAAACTCATCAATGTATCTTATCATGTCTG
TATACCGTCGACCTCTAGCTAGAGCTTGGCGTAATCATGGTCATAGCTGTTTCCTGTGTGAAATTGTTAT
CCGCTCACAATTCCACACAACATACGAGCCGGAAGCATAAAGTGTAAAGCCTGGGGTGCCTAATGAGTGA
GCTAACTCACATTAATTGCGTTGCGCTCACTGCCCGCTTTCCAGTCGGGAAACCTGTCGTGCCAGCTGCA
TTAATGAATCGGCCAACGCGCGGGGAGAGGCGGTTTGCGTATTGGGCGCTCTTCCGCTTCCTCGCTCACT
GACTCGCTGCGCTCGGTCGTTCGGCTGCGGCGAGCGGTATCAGCTCACTCAAAGGCGGTAATACGGTTAT
CCACAGAATCAGGGGATAACGCAGGAAAGAACATGTGAGCAAAAGGCCAGCAAAAGGCCAGGAACCGTAA
AAAGGCCGCGTTGCTGGCGTTTTTCCATAGGCTCCGCCCCCCTGACGAGCATCACAAAAATCGACGCTCA
AGTCAGAGGTGGCGAAACCCGACAGGACTATAAAGATACCAGGCGTTTCCCCCTGGAAGCTCCCTCGTGC
GCTCTCCTGTTCCGACCCTGCCGCTTACCGGATACCTGTCCGCCTTTCTCCCTTCGGGAAGCGTGGCGCT
TTCTCATAGCTCACGCTGTAGGTATCTCAGTTCGGTGTAGGTCGTTCGCTCCAAGCTGGGCTGTGTGCAC
GAACCCCCCGTTCAGCCCGACCGCTGCGCCTTATCCGGTAACTATCGTCTTGAGTCCAACCCGGTAAGAC
ACGACTTATCGCCACTGGCAGCAGCCACTGGTAACAGGATTAGCAGAGCGAGGTATGTAGGCGGTGCTAC
AGAGTTCTTGAAGTGGTGGCCTAACTACGGCTACACTAGAAGAACAGTATTTGGTATCTGCGCTCTGCTG
AAGCCAGTTACCTTCGGAAAAAGAGTTGGTAGCTCTTGATCCGGCAAACAAACCACCGCTGGTAGCGGTG
GTTTTTTTGTTTGCAAGCAGCAGATTACGCGCAGAAAAAAAGGATCTCAAGAAGATCCTTTGATCTTTTC
TACGGGGTCTGACGCTCAGTGGAACGAAAACTCACGTTAAGGGATTTTGGTCATGAGATTATCAAAAAGG
ATCTTCACCTAGATCCTTTTAAATTAAAAATGAAGTTTTAAATCAATCTAAAGTATATATGAGTAAACTT
GGTCTGACAGTTACCAATGCTTAATCAGTGAGGCACCTATCTCAGCGATCTGTCTATTTCGTTCATCCAT
AGTTGCCTGACTCCCCGTCGTGTAGATAACTACGATACGGGAGGGCTTACCATCTGGCCCCAGTGCTGCA
ATGATACCGCGAGACCCACGCTCACCGGCTCCAGATTTATCAGCAATAAACCAGCCAGCCGGAAGGGCCG
AGCGCAGAAGTGGTCCTGCAACTTTATCCGCCTCCATCCAGTCTATTAATTGTTGCCGGGAAGCTAGAGT
AAGTAGTTCGCCAGTTAATAGTTTGCGCAACGTTGTTGCCATTGCTACAGGCATCGTGGTGTCACGCTCG
TCGTTTGGTATGGCTTCATTCAGCTCCGGTTCCCAACGATCAAGGCGAGTTACATGATCCCCCATGTTGT
GCAAAAAAGCGGTTAGCTCCTTCGGTCCTCCGATCGTTGTCAGAAGTAAGTTGGCCGCAGTGTTATCACT
CATGGTTATGGCAGCACTGCATAATTCTCTTACTGTCATGCCATCCGTAAGATGCTTTTCTGTGACTGGT
GAGTACTCAACCAAGTCATTCTGAGAATAGTGTATGCGGCGACCGAGTTGCTCTTGCCCGGCGTCAATAC
GGGATAATACCGCGCCACATAGCAGAACTTTAAAAGTGCTCATCATTGGAAAACGTTCTTCGGGGCGAAA
ACTCTCAAGGATCTTACCGCTGTTGAGATCCAGTTCGATGTAACCCACTCGTGCACCCAACTGATCTTCA
GCATCTTTTACTTTCACCAGCGTTTCTGGGTGAGCAAAAACAGGAAGGCAAAATGCCGCAAAAAAGGGAA
TAAGGGCGACACGGAAATGTTGAATACTCATACTCTTCCTTTTTCAATATTATTGAAGCATTTATCAGGG
TTATTGTCTCATGAGCGGATACATATTTGAATGTATTTAGAAAAATAAACAAATAGGGGTTCCGCGCACA
TTTCCCCGAAAAGTGCCACCTGACGTCGACGGATCGGGAGATCTCCCGATCCCCTATGGTGCACTCTCAG
TACAATCTGCTCTGATGCCGCATAGTTAAGCCAGTATCTGCTCCCTGCTTGTGTGTTGGAGGTCGCTGAG
TAGTGCGCGAGCAAAATTTAAGCTACAACAAGGCAAGGCTTGACCGACAATTGCATGAAGAATCTGCTTA
GGGTTAGGCGTTTTGCGCTGCTTCGCGATGTACGGGCCAGATATACGCGTTGACATTGATTATTGACTAG
TTATTAATAGTAATCAATTACGGGGTCATTAGTTCATAGCCCATATATGGAGTTCCGCGTTACATAACTT
ACGGTAAATGGCCCGCCTGGCTGACCGCCCAACGACCCCCGCCCATTGACGTCAATAATGACGTATGTTC
CCATAGTAACGCCAATAGGGACTTTCCATTGACGTCAATGGGTGGAGTATTTACGGTAAACTGCCCACTT
GGCAGTACATCAAGTGTATCATATGCCAAGTACGCCCCCTATTGACGTCAATGACGGTAAATGGCCCGCC
TGGCATTATGCCCAGTACATGACCTTATGGGACTTTCCTACTTGGCAGTACATCTACGTATTAGTCATCG
CTATTACCATGGTGATGCGGTTTTGGCAGTACATCAATGGGCGTGGATAGCGGTTTGACTCACGGGGATT
TCCAAGTCTCCACCCCATTGACGTCAATGGGAGTTTGTTTTGGCACCAAAATCAACGGGACTTTCCAAAA
TGTCGTAACAACTCCGCCCCATTGACGCAAATGGGCGGTAGGCGTGTACGGTGGGAGGTCTATATAAGCA
GCGCGTTTTGCCTGTACTGGGTCTCTCTGGTTAGACCAGATCTGAGCCTGGGAGCTCTCTGGCTAACTAG
GGAACCCACTGCTTAAGCCTCAATAAAGCTTGCCTTGAGTGCTTCAAGTAGTGTGTGCCCGTCTGTTGTG
TGACTCTGGTAACTAGAGATCCCTCAGACCCTTTTAGTCAGTGTGGAAAATCTCTAGCAGTGGCGCCCGA
ACAGGGACTTGAAAGCGAAAGGGAAACCAGAGGAGCTCTCTCGACGCAGGACTCGGCTTGCTGAAGCGCG
CACGGCAAGAGGCGAGGGGCGGCGACTGGTGAGTACGCCAAAAATTTTGACTAGCGGAGGCTAGAAGGAG
AGAGATGGGTGCGAGAGCGTCAGTATTAAGCGGGGGAGAATTAGATCGCGATGGGAAAAAATTCGGTTAA
GGCCAGGGGGAAAGAAAAAATATAAATTAAAACATATAGTATGGGCAAGCAGGGAGCTAGAACGATTCGC
AGTTAATCCTGGCCTGTTAGAAACATCAGAAGGCTGTAGACAAATACTGGGACAGCTACAACCATCCCTT
CAGACAGGATCAGAAGAACTTAGATCATTATATAATACAGTAGCAACCCTCTATTGTGTGCATCAAAGGA
TAGAGATAAAAGACACCAAGGAAGCTTTAGACAAGATAGAGGAAGAGCAAAACAAAAGTAAGACCACCGC
ACAGCAAGCGGCCGCTGATCTTCAGACCTGGAGGAGGAGATATGAGGGACAATTGGAGAAGTGAATTATA
TAAATATAAAGTAGTAAAAATTGAACCATTAGGAGTAGCACCCACCAAGGCAAAGAGAAGAGTGGTGCAG
AGAGAAAAAAGAGCAGTGGGAATAGGAGCTTTGTTCCTTGGGTTCTTGGGAGCAGCAGGAAGCACTATGG
GCGCAGCGTCAATGACGCTGACGGTACAGGCCAGACAATTATTGTCTGGTATAGTGCAGCAGCAGAACAA
TTTGCTGAGGGCTATTGAGGCGCAACAGCATCTGTTGCAACTCACAGTCTGGGGCATCAAGCAGCTCCAG
GCAAGAATCCTGGCTGTGGAAAGATACCTAAAGGATCAACAGCTCCTGGGGATTTGGGGTTGCTCTGGAA
AACTCATTTGCACCACTGCTGTGCCTTGGAATGCTAGTTGGAGTAATAAATCTCTGGAACAGATTTGGAA
TCACACGACCTGGATGGAGTGGGACAGAGAAATTAACAATTACACAAGCTTAATACACTCCTTAATTGAA
GAATCGCAAAACCAGCAAGAAAAGAATGAACAAGAATTATTGGAATTAGATAAATGGGCAAGTTTGTGGA
ATTGGTTTAACATAACAAATTGGCTGTGGTATATAAAATTATTCATAATGATA
Features (pLannotate 1.2.2; 33 found; start..end, strand, type, name):
     91..191     +  CDS            Rev (fragment): human immunodeficiency virus 1 (HIV-1) Rev protein; rev; enhances nuclear export of unspliced and incompletely spliced viral mRNAs
    241..358     +  misc_feature   cPPT/CTS: central polypurine tract and central termination sequence of HIV-1
    423..1634    +  promoter       UbC promoter: human ubiquitin C promoter
   1687..1758    +  CDS            Htr3a (fragment): 5HT3A_MOUSE - Also known as 5ht3, Htr3. Experimental evidence at protein level: Swiss-Prot protein existence level 1. This is one of the several different receptors for 5- hydroxytryptamine (serotonin), a biogenic hormone that functions as a neurotransmitter, a hormone, and a mitogen. This receptor is a ligand- gated ion channel, which when activated causes fast, depolarizing responses in neurons. It is a cation-specific, but otherwise relatively nonselective, ion channel. From Mus musculus (Mouse).
   1804..2157    +  CDS            HVM03_MOUSE: Experimental evidence at protein level: Swiss-Prot protein existence level 1. From Mus musculus (Mouse).
   2203..2517    +  CDS            KV6A2_MOUSE: Experimental evidence at protein level: Swiss-Prot protein existence level 1. From Mus musculus (Mouse).
   2572..3561    +  CDS            ACKR1: ACKR1_HUMAN - Also known as DARC, FY, GPD. Experimental evidence at protein level: Swiss-Prot protein existence level 1. Atypical chemokine receptor that controls chemokine levels and localization via high-affinity chemokine binding that is uncoupled from classic ligand-driven signal transduction cascades, resulting instead in chemokine sequestration, degradation, or transcytosis. Also known as interceptor (internalizing receptor) or chemokine-scavenging receptor or chemokine decoy receptor. Has a promiscuous chemokine- binding profile, interacting with inflammatory chemokines of both the CXC
   3567..3586    +  misc_feature   MCS (fragment): pBluescript multiple cloning site
   3586..4174    +  misc_feature   WPRE: woodchuck hepatitis virus posttranscriptional regulatory element
   4111..4692    +  CDS            nef (fragment): NEF_HV1H2 - Experimental evidence at protein level: Swiss-Prot protein existence level 1. Extracellular Nef protein targets CD4(+) T-lymphocytes for apoptosis by interacting with CXCR4 surface receptors. From Human immunodeficiency virus type 1 group M subtype B (isolate HXB2) (HIV-1).
   4699..4879    +  LTR            5' LTR (truncated): truncated 5' long terminal repeat (LTR) from HIV-1
   4911..5135    +  polyA_signal   bGH poly(A) signal: bovine growth hormone polyadenylation signal
   5139..5160    +  promoter       SV40 promoter (fragment): SV40 enhancer and early promoter
   5181..5609    +  rep_origin     f1 ori (sequence partly withheld): f1 bacteriophage origin of replication; arrow indicates direction of (+) strand synthesis
   5623..5952    +  promoter       SV40 promoter: SV40 enhancer and early promoter
   6000..6047    +  promoter       EM7 promoter: synthetic bacterial promoter&nbsp
   6066..6440    +  CDS            BleoR: antibiotic-binding protein; Sh ble from Streptoalloteichus hindustanus; confers resistance to bleomycin, phleomycin, and Zeocin™
   6450..6575    +  CDS            ble (fragment): BLE_KLEPN - Experimental evidence at protein level: Swiss-Prot protein existence level 1. Binding protein with a strong affinity to the bleomycin family of antibiotics. Binds to CL990; an antimitotic-antibiotic compound. From Klebsiella pneumoniae.
   6570..6691    +  polyA_signal   SV40 poly(A) signal: SV40 polyadenylation signal
   6762..6784    -  protein_bind   lac operator (fragment): The lac repressor binds to the lac operator to inhibit transcription in E. coli. This inhibition can be relieved by adding lactose or isopropyl-β-D-thiogalactopyranoside (IPTG). lac repressor encoded by lacI
   6788..6818    -  promoter       lac promoter: promoter for the E. coli lac operon
   6833..6854    -  protein_bind   CAP binding site: CAP binding activates transcription in the presence of cAMP. E. coli catabolite activator protein
   6867..6959    -  CDS            lacI (fragment): lac repressor; lacI; The lac repressor binds to the lac operator to inhibit transcription in E. coli. This inhibition can be relieved by adding lactose or isopropyl-β-D-thiogalactopyranoside (IPTG).
   7142..7730    -  rep_origin     ori: high-copy-number ColE1/pMB1/pBR322/pUC origin of replication
   7901..8761    -  CDS            AmpR: β-lactamase; bla; confers resistance to ampicillin, carbenicillin, and related antibiotics
   8762..8866    -  promoter       AmpR promoter: bla
   8925..8977    -  misc_feature   bom (fragment): basis of mobility region from pBR322
   9132..9511    +  enhancer       CMV enhancer: human cytomegalovirus immediate early enhancer
   9512..9711    +  promoter       CMV promoter: human cytomegalovirus (CMV) immediate early promoter
   9729..9909    +  LTR            5' LTR (truncated): truncated 5' long terminal repeat (LTR) from HIV-1
   9956..10081   +  misc_feature   HIV-1 Ψ: packaging signal of human immunodeficiency virus type 1
  10065..10428   +  CDS            HIV-1 gag (fragment): gag protein from human immunodeficiency virus 1; gag
  10574..10807   +  misc_feature   RRE: The Rev response element (RRE) of HIV-1 allows for Rev-dependent mRNA export from the nucleus to the cytoplasm.
