[The description below was written by a language model from this plasmid's Addgene catalogue record and pLannotate feature annotations shown in this document.]
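Description:
pLN599 (pFuGW-hUbCp-hSTE1) is a lentiviral transfer plasmid built on the FUGW backbone for expression in mammalian cells, and is catalogued as a synthetic biology construct. It is propagated in E. coli through a high-copy ColE1/pUC-type origin with ampicillin selection (AmpR), and it also carries an f1 phage origin. Outside the viral region, an SV40 promoter/EM7 promoter–BleoR cassette with an SV40 poly(A) signal could confer Zeocin/bleomycin resistance, although the catalogue lists only ampicillin. The viral genome is arranged in the usual third-generation style. A CMV enhancer/promoter is fused to a truncated HIV-1 5' LTR to drive genomic RNA production in packaging cells. This is followed by the Ψ packaging signal with a partial gag sequence, the RRE for Rev-dependent nuclear export, and the cPPT/CTS element. A WPRE downstream of the insert enhances transcript expression. The 3' end consists of a second truncated LTR followed by a bGH polyadenylation signal.

The payload is a human ubiquitin C promoter driving "hSTE1", giving constitutive expression of the STE protein. The record does not expand the abbreviation, but the annotation shows its composition. A short leader matches the start of mouse Htr3a, presumably acting as a signal peptide, and is followed by mouse immunoglobulin heavy- and kappa light-chain variable domains in a layout consistent with a single-chain antibody fragment. These are fused to the human atypical chemokine receptor ACKR1 (DARC), which would plausibly anchor the antibody domains at the cell surface. The catalogue lists an N-terminal HA tag, which the feature table does not annotate separately. The antibody's target is not stated. The associated work concerns RNA-based immunomodulatory gene circuits for cancer immunotherapy, and this plasmid appears to serve as a constitutive STE-expressing construct in that context.
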