Addgene plasmid #105206: pLN599 (pFuGW-hUbCp-hSTE1)
Purpose: ubiquitin C promoter drives STE expression
Depositing lab: Timothy Lu. Depositing organization: Massachusetts Institute of Technology. Publication: Synthetic RNA-Based Immunomodulatory Gene Circuits for Cancer Immunotherapy. Nissim L, Wu MR, Pery E, Binder-Nissim A, Suzuki HI, Stupp D, Wehrspaun C, Tabach Y, Sharp PA, Lu TK. Cell. 2017 Nov 16;171(5):1138-1150.e15. doi: 10.1016/j.cell.2017.09.049. Epub 2017 Oct 19. PubMed 29056342.
Backbone
  Vector backbone: FUGW
  Vector type: Mammalian Expression, Lentiviral, Synthetic Biology
Growth in bacteria
  Bacterial resistance: Ampicillin, 100 μg/mL
  Growth temperature: 37°C
  Growth strain: NEB Stable
  Copy number: Unknown
Gene/Insert
  Gene/Insert name: hUbCp-hSTE1
  Species: H. sapiens (human), Synthetic
  Tag / fusion protein: HA tag (N terminal on insert)
Terms and licenses: Academic/Nonprofit Terms; Industry Terms: Not Available to Industry
How to cite: pLN599 (pFuGW-hUbCp-hSTE1) was a gift from Timothy Lu (Addgene plasmid # 105206 ; http://n2t.net/addgene:105206 ; RRID:Addgene_105206)
